>Addgene plasmid #214044 | pSAVED-CHAT_PCaspase-N-term | addgene full sequence | sequence record 426424 | Addgene NGS Result
CGACTCCTGCATTAGGAAATGACAAACAACAGATAAAACGAAAGGCCCAGTCTTTCGACTGAGCCTTTCG
TTTTATTTGATGCCTTTAATTAAAGCGGATAACAATTTCACACAGGAGGCCGTTTACACTTTATGCTTCC
GGCTCGTATAATGTGTGGGGAAACCACAACGGTTTCCCTCTAGAAATAATTTTGTTTAACTATAAGAAGG
AGATATACATATGACTCACCATGCTGATCATGACTGCCAGCCGCACAGGGAGAGCGTTCAGCCGGATGAA
ATCCAGTGTATCCTGGTTCTGGACCTGAGCATCGATAACGCAATCACCGCATGTAGCGTTACCCCGCATC
TGCCCCGTGCTGCACGTCGTGTTGAACTACATCTGAACGACTTTGGTGCAGAACGTGCACCGTACGGGGG
TGCAAGCGATCGTCGTACCTGGCGTTGTTGGATGCAGGCAGTTGATGCAATGCTGGCTGACGCACGTGCA
CAGCTGGGTGCAGAAGTTGAATTTACTCATTATTATCTGGCAGGTCGTGCAGCACTCCCGGTTTTTGCAT
ATCTGGGTCTGAGACTGGGTAAACAGGCAAACATCACTACCGTTAACCGTCGTGATGACGGTTGTTGGGA
TGTTGTTCCGTGCCAGCGTCCGGCTTCGAGCGCAGCATCGGGGGTTTCGCCCAGCGCACGTTTTTTTGAC
GAAGTTCGTGGTCTGGACACCGATGAGCGTAGCAGCGAAAGCGGTATGGTTGCAGTTTGGGTAAGCACCC
AGCGTGATGTTGATCGTGGGCTGCTGCGTGCATTTGCAAGGGCAAGAGGTGACCGTGACCTGGCAGGTAT
CGTTAGCCTGCGTGCACGTCCGGCTGCAGGTGATGACACCGGTGATATGCGTCTCCTGGAAGGTGCAGAC
GGCCCCGATGCTGCACGTGAACTGGTTAACTGTTTTCGTAGCATCCCGAACCAGTATCCGCGTAGCAGCG
GCCTGATGGTTTTTGTTAGCGGCCCGGTTACCCTGGCAGCAATGGTTGGGCGTGCAATCAACCCGAGAAT
CCATGGCCCGGTTTGGTGGCCGTACTTTCGTGGTGGGGAGTACGAGCCGGCACTGGAATATCCGTGGCCG
CTGATCAGCGGCCCCCCGAGGATCCTGATCGCAACCGCAAACGCTCCGGAGGGTGAAAACCCGACTCTGG
ACGTTGAGGCAGAGCTGAAGCATCTGGAAGAAGCACTGGCAGAACCGCGTAAACGTAAACTGTGTGAGGT
ACAGCGTTGCCCGGCAGCAACCGTAAGCGATATCACCAGCGCACTGCGTAGCTTTAAACCGCATATACTG
CATTTTATCGGTCATGGTACTGCACTCGGTGTTTATCTGAGGAGCGCAGAACATGACGGTGCACAGTTTG
TTCGTGGTGAGGATTTCCAGCAGATGATCGCAACCTCGCTACGTCAGAAGGACCGTGAAATGCATCTGGT
TGTTCTGAACGCTTGCTGCACCCACGAACTGGCAAAGGCACTGACCGAACAGGTTAGCTGCACCATCGGT
ACCGATATCGAAGTTTATGATTCGGCAAGCATACATTTTGCTGCACGTTTTTATGATCACCTGGTTCATG
GTACCAGCGTTCATTATGCATTTAACGCAGCAGTTGATGAATGTCGTGCACACAGCACCAGCGGCCAGGA
AGTTTTTTGCCTGCACCCGGCAGCAGAACGTGCACCGGCAAGCGCAACCCCGCCGGTACGTGCAGATGAA
CTGGTTTTCTTTAGCCCGGCAGAACGTCATAGCTAATAACATACGCGTAACAAGGTAAGGACAAATTAAT
GATGAAAAGGGCTCTGCTGATAGGTGCACCGCTGGCACATAGCGCAACCCATGCACTGGCAGGTGTTGCA
AACGATATCGACCGTGCAGGTGAAATCCTGCGTCTGTATGGTTTTCATTGTGATGACGTTCTCTTTGGTG
AACGTGCAACTAGAGATGGTATCGTTGCACGTCTGGAAGCACTGATCGCTGAAACCCAGGCTGATGATGC
TGTTGTTATCTATTTTAGCGGCCATGGTGGCCGTGTTGTTAACACCGGGATCGTTAAAGATCTACCGGGT
GGTGACTATCGTCCCGGCGCTCACCAGTTCCTGGTTCCGGAAGACTACCAACCGAAAGCACAGACCTTTA
CCGGTATCCTGGACTTCGAGCTGAGGTATCTAGTTGCACGTCTGGCAGCACGTACCGAAAACGTTAGCGT
TATCCTGGATTGTTGTCATAGCGGTGGTGCAATAAGATGACTCGAGAGCCACCGCTGAGCAATAACTAGC
ATAACCCCTTGGGGCCTCTAAACGGGTCTTGAGGGGTTTTTTGGGGTCATCGTGGCCGGATCTTGCGGCC
CCTCGGCTTGAACGAATTGTTAGACAGATTATCAAAAAGGATCTTCACCTAGATCCTTTTAAATTAAAAA
TGAAGTTTTAAATCAATCTAAAGTATATATGAGTAAACTTGGTCTGACAGTTACCAATGCTTAATCAGTG
AGGCACCTATCTCAGCGATCTGTCTATTTCGTTCATCCATAGTTGCCTGACTCCCCGTCGTGTAGATAAC
TACGATACGGGAGGGCTTACCATCTGGCCCCAGTGCTGCAATGATACCGCGGGACCCACGCTCACCGGCT
CCAGATTTATCAGCAATAAACCAGCCAGCCGGAAGGGCCGAGCGCAGAAGTGGTCCTGCAACTTTATCCG
CCTCCATCCAGTCTATTAATTGTTGCCGGGAAGCTAGAGTAAGTAGTTCGCCAGTTAATAGTTTGCGCAA
CGTTGTTGCCATTGCTACAGGCATCGTGGTGTCACGCTCGTCGTTTGGTATGGCTTCATTCAGCTCCGGT
TCCCAACGATCAAGGCGAGTTACATGATCCCCCATGTTGTGCAAAAAAGCGGTTAGCTCCTTCGGTCCTC
CGATCGTTGTCAGAAGTAAGTTGGCCGCAGTGTTATCACTCATGGTTATGGCAGCACTGCATAATTCTCT
TACTGTCATGCCATCCGTAAGATGCTTTTCTGTGACTGGTGAGTACTCAACCAAGTCATTCTGAGAATAG
TGTATGCGGCGACCGAGTTGCTCTTGCCCGGCGTCAATACGGGATAATACCGCGCCACATAGCAGAACTT
TAAAAGTGCTCATCATTGGAAAACGTTCTTCGGGGCGAAAACTCTCAAGGATCTTACCGCTGTTGAGATC
CAGTTCGATGTAACCCACTCGTGCACCCAACTGATCTTCAGCATCTTTTACTTTCACCAGCGTTTCTGGG
TGAGCAAAAACAGGAAGGCAAAATGCCGCAAAAAAGGGAATAAGGGCGACACGGAAATGTTGAATACTCA
TACTCTTCCTTTTTCAATATTATTGAAGCATTTATCAGGGTTATTGTCTCATGAGCGGATACATATTTGA
ATGTATTTAGAAAAATAAACAAATAGGGGTTCCGCGCACATTTCCCCGAAAAGTGCCACCTGTAGCTAGC
TCACTCGGTCGCTACGCTCCGGGCGTGAGACTGCGGCGGGCGCTGCGGACACATACAAAGTTACCCACAG
ATTCCGTGGATAAGCAGGGGACTAACATGTGAGGCAAAACAGCAGGGCCGCGCCGGTGGCGTTTTTCCAT
AGGCTCCGCCCTCCTGCCAGAGTTCACATAAACAGACGCTTTTCCGGTGCATCTGTGGGAGCCGTGAGGC
TCAACCATGAATCTGACAGTACGGGCGAAACCCGACAGGACTTAAAGATCCCCACCGTTTCCGGCGGGTC
GCTCCCTCTTGCGCTCTCCTGTTCCGACCCTGCCGTTTACCGGATACCTGTTCCGCCTTTCTCCCTTACG
GGAAGTGTGGCGCTTTCTCATAGCTCACACACTGGTATCTCGGCTCGGTGTAGGTCGTTCGCTCCAAGCT
GGGCTGTAAGCAAGAACTCCCCGTTCAGCCCGACTGCTGCGCCTTATCCGGTAACTGTTCACTTGAGTCC
AACCCGGAAAAGCACGGTAAAACGCCACTGGCAGCAGCCATTGGTAACTGGGAGTTCGCAGAGGATTTGT
TTAGCTAAACACGCGGTTGCTCTTGAAGTGTGCGCCAAAGTCCGGCTACACTGGAAGGACAGATTTGGTT
GCTGTGCTCTGCGAAAGCCAGTTACCACGGTTAAGCAGTTCCCCAACTGACTTAACCTTCGATCAAACCA
CCTCCCCAGGTGGTTTTTTCGTTTACAGGGCAAAAGATTACGCGCAGAAAAAAAGGATCTCAAGAAGATC
CTTTGATCTTTTCTACTGAACCGCTCTAGATTTCAGTGCAATTTATCTCTTCAAATGTAGCACCTGAAGT
CAGCCCCATACGATATAAGTTGTAATTCTCATGTTAGTCATGCCCCGCGCCCACCGGAAGGAGCTGACTG
GGTTGAAGGCTCTCAAGGGCATCGGTCGAGATCCCGGTGCCTAATGAGTGAGCTAACTTACATTAATTGC
GTTGCGC
Features (pLannotate 1.2.2; 8 found; start..end, strand, type, name):
     33..79      -  terminator     rrnB T1 terminator: transcription terminator T1 from the E. coli rrnB gene
    123..153     +  promoter       lac UV5 promoter: E. coli lac promoter with an "up" mutation
   2306..2353    +  terminator     T7 terminator: transcription terminator for bacteriophage T7 RNA polymerase
   2501..3361    -  CDS            AmpR: β-lactamase; bla; confers resistance to ampicillin, carbenicillin, and related antibiotics
   3362..3466    -  promoter       AmpR promoter: bla
   3540..4278    -  rep_origin     CloDF13 ori: Plasmids containing the CloDF13 (CDF) origin of replication can be propagated in E. coli cells that contain additional plasmids with compatible origins.
   4375..4439    -  CDS            TcR (fragment): tetracycline efflux protein; tet; confers resistance to tetracycline
   4454..4475    -  protein_bind   CAP binding site: CAP binding activates transcription in the presence of cAMP. E. coli catabolite activator protein
