[The description below was written by a language model from this plasmid's Addgene catalogue record and pLannotate feature annotations shown in this document.]
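Description:
pSAVED-CHAT_PCaspase-N-term is a bacterial expression plasmid built on a pCDF backbone for producing two proteins from Haliangium ochraceum DSM 14379 in E. coli: SAVED-CHAT and an N-terminal fragment of PCaspase covering amino acids 1-153. The sequenced plasmid is about 4.5 kb and replicates from the CloDF13 (CDF) origin, which is compatible with other common origin classes and therefore allows the plasmid to be maintained alongside additional plasmids in the same cell. Selection is by ampicillin, through a β-lactamase gene driven by its own bla promoter. The catalogue entry lists it as high copy.

The insert was assembled by Gibson cloning and is expressed from a lacUV5 promoter, a variant of the E. coli lac promoter carrying an "up" mutation. In the feature table, the promoter is followed by an unannotated stretch of roughly 2.1 kb that ends at a T7 terminator. This region presumably holds the SAVED-CHAT and truncated PCaspase coding sequences, although the automated annotation does not identify them and the record does not say how the two open reading frames are arranged or whether they carry tags. An rrnB T1 terminator lies upstream of the promoter on the opposite strand. A CAP binding site and a short fragment of a tetracycline resistance gene also appear near the end of the map. The latter is too small to be functional and looks like a backbone remnant.

The associated study concerns a type III-B CRISPR-Cas cascade of proteolytic cleavages, so the plasmid was evidently made to co-express the SAVED-CHAT protein with a defined PCaspase fragment in that work.
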