Addgene plasmid #214044: pSAVED-CHAT_PCaspase-N-term
Purpose: Bacterial expression plasmid for SAVED-CHAT and PCaspase N-terminal fragment (aa 1-153) from Haliangium ochraceum
Depositing lab: Raymond Staals. Depositing organization: Wageningen University, Department Agrotechnology & Food Sciences. Publication: Type III-B CRISPR-Cas cascade of proteolytic cleavages. Steens JA, Bravo JPK, Salazar CRP, Yildiz C, Amieiro AM, Kostlbacher S, Prinsen SHP, Andres AS, Patinios C, Bardis A, Barendregt A, Scheltema RA, Ettema TJG, van der Oost J, Taylor DW, Staals RHJ. Science. 2024 Feb 2;383(6682):512-519. doi: 10.1126/science.adk0378. Epub 2024 Feb 1. PubMed 38301007.
Backbone
  Vector backbone: pCDF
  Vector type: Bacterial Expression
Growth in bacteria
  Bacterial resistance: Ampicillin, 100 μg/mL
  Growth temperature: 37°C
  Growth strain: DH5alpha
  Copy number: High Copy
Gene/Insert
  Gene/Insert name: SAVED-CHAT-PCaspase
  Species: Haliangium ochraceum DSM 14379
  Mutation: aa 1-153
  Promoter: lacUV5 promoter
  Cloning method: Gibson Cloning
Terms and licenses: Academic/Nonprofit Terms; Industry Terms: Not Available to Industry
Depositor comments: Please visit https://doi.org/10.1101/2023.06.23.546230 for bioRxiv preprint.
How to cite: pSAVED-CHAT_PCaspase-N-term was a gift from Raymond Staals (Addgene plasmid # 214044 ; http://n2t.net/addgene:214044 ; RRID:Addgene_214044)
